Addgene plasmid #87812: pcDNA3.1 Makona EBOV B2
Purpose: Ebola Virus glycoprotein (Makona-derived) in CMV IE driven mammalian expression vector
Depositing lab: Jonathan Ball. Publication: Human Adaptation of Ebola Virus during the West African Outbreak. Urbanowicz RA, McClure CP, Sakuntabhai A, Sall AA, Kobinger G, Muller MA, Holmes EC, Rey FA, Simon-Loriere E, Ball JK. Cell. 2016 Nov 3;167(4):1079-1087.e5. doi: 10.1016/j.cell.2016.10.013. PubMed 27814505.
Backbone
  Vector backbone: pcDNA3.1
  Backbone size w/o insert (bp): 5000
  Total vector size (bp): 7031
  Vector type: Mammalian Expression
Growth in bacteria
  Bacterial resistance: Ampicillin, 100 μg/mL
  Growth temperature: 37°C
  Growth strain: DH5alpha
  Copy number: High Copy
Gene/Insert
  Gene/Insert name: EBOV GP 'Makona' strain - B2
  Species: Virus
  Insert size (bp): 2031
  Mutation: A82V I371V
  GenBank ID: AKG65286.1
  Entrez Gene: GP (a.k.a. ZEBOVgp4)
  Cloning method: TOPO Cloning
  Sequencing primers: 5′ T7F; 3′ bGHR
Terms and licenses: Academic/Nonprofit Terms; Industry Terms: Not Available to Industry
How to cite: pcDNA3.1 Makona EBOV B2 was a gift from Jonathan Ball (Addgene plasmid # 87812)
