[The description below was written by a language model from this plasmid's Addgene catalogue record and pLannotate feature annotations shown in this document.]
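Description:
pcDNA3.1 Makona EBOV B2 is a mammalian expression plasmid built on the pcDNA3.1 backbone that carries the Ebola virus glycoprotein (GP) gene from a Makona-lineage isolate of the West African outbreak. The roughly 2 kb GP open reading frame was inserted by TOPO cloning and carries the substitutions A82V and I371V, which define the "B2" variant. Transcription is driven by the human cytomegalovirus immediate-early enhancer and promoter and terminated by the bovine growth hormone polyadenylation signal. A T7 promoter lies between the CMV promoter and the insert, where it serves as a sequencing primer site and could support in vitro transcription. The short HIV-1 LTR fragment annotated next to the CMV promoter is a small partial match and probably an annotation artefact, not a functional viral element.

In E. coli the plasmid is maintained at high copy through a ColE1/pUC-type origin and selected with ampicillin via the β-lactamase gene. An f1 origin is also present. For mammalian cells, an SV40 enhancer/early promoter drives a neomycin phosphotransferase gene followed by an SV40 poly(A) signal, which would allow G418 selection of stable transfectants. Residual lac promoter/operator sequences and short lacI, ble and bom fragments are backbone remnants. The sequenced record is 7,418 nt, somewhat longer than the catalogued total of 7,031 bp, which rests on an approximate backbone size.

The associated study concerns human adaptation of Ebola virus during the West African outbreak, so the construct fits with expressing a defined GP variant in transfected cells to compare how naturally arising substitutions affect glycoprotein function. The record does not spell out the specific assays.
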