Features (pLannotate 1.2.2; 20 found; start..end, strand, type, name):
    198..626     -  rep_origin     f1 ori (sequence partly withheld): f1 bacteriophage origin of replication; arrow indicates direction of (+) strand synthesis
    647..668     -  promoter       SV40 promoter (fragment): SV40 enhancer and early promoter
    672..896     -  polyA_signal   bGH poly(A) signal: bovine growth hormone polyadenylation signal
    943..2970    -  CDS            GP: VGP_EBOZ5 - Experimental evidence at protein level: Swiss-Prot protein existence level 1. [GP2]: Acts as a class I viral fusion protein. Under the current model, the protein has at least 3 conformational states: pre- fusion native state, pre-hairpin intermediate state, and post-fusion hairpin state. During viral and target cell membrane fusion, the coiled coil regions (heptad repeats) assume a trimer-of-hairpins structure, positioning the fusion peptide in close proximity to the C-terminal region of the ectodomain. The formation of this structure appears to drive apposition and subsequent fusi
   3030..3048    -  promoter       T7 promoter: promoter for bacteriophage T7 RNA polymerase
   3064..3097    -  LTR            5' LTR (truncated) (fragment): truncated 5' long terminal repeat (LTR) from HIV-1
   3093..3296    -  promoter       CMV promoter: human cytomegalovirus (CMV) immediate early promoter
   3297..3676    -  enhancer       CMV enhancer: human cytomegalovirus immediate early enhancer
   3831..3883    +  misc_feature   bom (fragment): basis of mobility region from pBR322
   3942..4046    +  promoter       AmpR promoter: bla
   4047..4907    +  CDS            AmpR: β-lactamase; bla; confers resistance to ampicillin, carbenicillin, and related antibiotics
   5078..5666    +  rep_origin     ori: high-copy-number ColE1/pMB1/pBR322/pUC origin of replication
   5849..5941    +  CDS            lacI (fragment): lac repressor; lacI; The lac repressor binds to the lac operator to inhibit transcription in E. coli. This inhibition can be relieved by adding lactose or isopropyl-β-D-thiogalactopyranoside (IPTG).
   5954..5975    +  protein_bind   CAP binding site: CAP binding activates transcription in the presence of cAMP. E. coli catabolite activator protein
   5990..6020    +  promoter       lac promoter: promoter for the E. coli lac operon
   6028..6044    +  protein_bind   lac operator: The lac repressor binds to the lac operator to inhibit transcription in E. coli. This inhibition can be relieved by adding lactose or isopropyl-β-D-thiogalactopyranoside (IPTG). lac repressor encoded by lacI
   6117..6238    -  polyA_signal   SV40 poly(A) signal: SV40 polyadenylation signal
   6233..6391    -  CDS            ble (fragment): BLE_KLEPN - Experimental evidence at protein level: Swiss-Prot protein existence level 1. Binding protein with a strong affinity to the bleomycin family of antibiotics. Binds to CL990; an antimitotic-antibiotic compound. From Klebsiella pneumoniae.
   6415..7206    -  CDS            neo: KKA2_KLEPN - Also known as kan, nptII. Experimental evidence at protein level: Swiss-Prot protein existence level 1. Resistance to kanamycin, neomycin, paromomycin, ribostamycin, butirosin and gentamicin B. From Klebsiella pneumoniae.
   7273..184     -  promoter       SV40 promoter (across the origin): SV40 enhancer and early promoter
>Addgene plasmid #87812 | pcDNA3.1 Makona EBOV B2 | addgene full sequence | sequence record 190697 | Addgene NGS Result
GGATGGGCGGAGTTAGGGGCGGGACTATGGTTGCTGACTAATTGAGATGCATGCTTTGCATACTTCTGCC
TGCTGGGGAGCCTGGGGACTTTCCACACCTGGTTGCTGACTAATTGAGATGCATGCTTTGCATACTTCTG
CCTGCTGGGGAGCCTGGGGACTTTCCACACCCTAACTGACACACATTCCACAGAATTAATTCGCGTTAAA
TTTTTGTTAAATCAGCTCATTTTTTAACCAATAGGCCGAAATCGGCAAAATCCCTTATAAATCAAAAGAA
TAGACCGAGATAGGGT
[37 nt withheld, positions 297-333]
AAAGAACGTGGACTCCAACGTCAAAGG
[49 nt withheld, positions 361-409]
T
[91 nt withheld, positions 411-501]
G
[124 nt withheld, positions 503-626]
GGGGATACCCCCTAGAGCCCCAGCTGGTTCTTTCCGCCTCAGAAGCCATAGAGCCCACCGCATCCCCAGC
ATGCCTGCTATTGTCTTCCCAATCCTCCCCCTTGCTGTCCTGCCCCACCCCACCCCCCAGAATAGAATGA
CACCTACTCAGACAATGCGATGCAATTTCCTCATTTTATTAGGAAAGGACAGTGGGAGTGGCACCTTCCA
GGGTCAAGGAAGGCACGGGGGAGGGGCAAACAACAGATGGCTGGCAACTAGAAGGCACAGTCGAGGCTGA
TCAGCGGGTTTAAACGGGCCCTCTAGACTCGAGTCAGAACACGAACTTGCAGATGCAGAACAGGGCGATC
ACGGCAATGATCACGCCGGTCACTCCAATGCCGGCAGGAATCCACTGCCGCCAGCCTGTCCACCAGTTGT
CATTGTCGCCCTGGTCGGGCAGGGTCTTGTCCACAAAGTCGTGGATGATCTGGTCGATCTTGTCGGTGAT
ATTCTTGGTCCAGTCGTGGGGCTCGATGCAGCAGTCAGGGCCCAGAATGTGACAGGTGCCGCCCCAGCGC
TGCAGCAGGAAGTCGATAGCCTTTCTGTTCAGGATGGAGAAGGTCCTCAGCTCGGTGGTGGCTCTCAGGA
ACAGCTGCAGGGCCTGTGTGGTTTCGTTGGCCAGCTGCCTCAGTCCGCAGATCAGGCCGTCCTGGTTGTG
CATCAGTCCCTCGGTGTAGATGCCCTCGGCGGCAGGGCCAAAGTAAGGGATCCAGGCCAGTCCGATAGCA
GCGCCCTCATCCTGGGTGGTCCAGTAGTGCAGGTTGGGGTTGCACTTGGGCTGGGCGTTCACGATCACTT
CCCGTCTGGTTCTTCTCCCCCCGGTAATCAGGCCGGCCACGCCGGCGATTGTGTTGGTGATCAGGCCCAG
CTTGCCAGAGCTGGCGCTTTCCTCGCCGGTATCCTGGTGATGGGTGTTGTTGTTGCCGGCTGTCTCAGAG
TAGTTCTGGGGGCTTGTGGTGGTGGCCAGATCCAGGCTGTCGGCGCTCTTGCTGGTGTTGGTGTTCTCGG
CCTTCAGAGGTCCGGCAGCAGTTGTGGCTGGAGGGGTATCGCTGGCGGTGCTATCGTTGTCGGCCCTTCT
GTGGTGCTGGCCCACTTGTGTGGCCTCGCTGATGTCCAGCTTGTACACGGGGGTGTTGTGGGTGGAGTTA
TCAGGGCCGGTCTTGGTGGTGGGGGGCTGAGGGCTGGTGGAGACTGTGGCCAGGGTGGTCAGGTGGGACA
CAGCGGCCTTTCTTCCCTGGCTGTGCACCTGCACCATGGCGCTGCTGTTCTCGCTGGCCATGATCTTGTG
GTCCTCATTGGTGGTGTTTGTCTCGGGGTCGCTGCTGGTTCTGGCGGGGCTCTGTCCGCTGATGTTCTTG
GGGCCGTTGGACACGGCGGTGAAGCTCAGTTCCTCGCTTCTGATCTTCCGGGTCAGGTTCTTCTTTGTCT
CCCAGAAGGCCCACTCTCCGATTGTGGTATCGATCTCGGGGTTCACTTTCCAGATCAGCTTGCCGGTGGT
GTTGCTCCGCTTGCCGCTGGCGTAGATTGTCTCGTTCAGCTGCAGCAGAAACTGGGGGGTGAACCGGCTT
TCCAGCTGCACGTAGGTCAGGTTGTCCACCTCGAACAGGTACTCTGTCTCGTTGGTGCCGAAGCCGGTGG
CCTGGTATCTGATGGTGGTGCTGTAGTAGCCGCTGCTGGGATCCTCTGTGGCATTCACAGGCTCGCGCAG
GGGGTGGCTGCTGAAGAAGTCCTTCTTGGCCTGAGGCAGGATCAGAAAGGCCACCACGCCCTCGGCAAAG
GTGGTGCCTCTGTAGATCACGGTGGAGGCCAGCCGGTCGTACAGGAAAAAGGCGCCCTCTTTGTGAAAGG
CGAAATCGCCAGCGCAGGGGCCTGTGCCGGACACCTTGTGCACGTATCTGCACCGGGGGAAGCCTCTGAT
GCCATCAGGGGCAGCAGGCAGGCACTCGCTGCCGTCGGGCTTCTTGATTTCCAGGTTGTAGCAGTTCTCG
GCCCACTCGCCGGCCTCATAATTCACGACCTTGGGGGGCACGCCGGATCTGAAGCCCCATCTCTTGGTCA
CGCTGGGCACATCGGTGGCCACGCCATTGCCTTCCAGGTTCAGGCCCACGCTTCTCAGCTGGTTGGTGCT
GCTCAGCTTGTCCCGGCACACGAGCTTGTCCACGTCGGACACCTGCAGGGTGCTGTTGTGGATCACGCCC
AGGGGGATGCTGAAGGTCCGCTGGAACAGGATGATGACCCACAGGAAGAAGCTGGTCCGCTTGAACCGGT
CCCGGGGCAGCTGCAGGATGCCTGTCACGCCCATGGTGGCGGATCCGAGCTCGGTACCAAGCTTAAGTTT
AAACGCTAGCCAGCTTGGGTCTCCCTATAGTGAGTCGTATTAATTTCGATAAGCCAGTAAGCAGTGGGTT
CTCTAGTTAGCCAGAGAGCTCTGCTTATATAGACCTCCCACCGTACACGCCTACCGCCCATTTGCGTCAA
TGGGGCGGAGTTGTTACGACATTTTGGAAAGTCCCGTTGATTTTGGTGCCAAAACAAACTCCCATTGACG
TCAATGGGGTGGAGACTTGGAAATCCCCGTGAGTCAAACCGCTATCCACGCCCATTGATGTACTGCCAAA
ACCGCATCACCATGGTAATAGCGATGACTAATACGTAGATGTACTGCCAAGTAGGAAAGTCCCATAAGGT
CATGTACTGGGCATAATGCCAGGCGGGCCATTTACCGTCATTGACGTCAATAGGGGGCGTACTTGGCATA
TGATACACTTGATGTACTGCCAAGTGGGCAGTTTACCGTAAATACTCCACCCATTGACGTCAATGGAAAG
TCCCTATTGGCGTTACTATGGGAACATACGTCATTATTGACGTCAATGGGCGGGGGTCGTTGGGCGGTCA
GCCAGGCGGGCCATTTACCGTAAGTTATGTAACGCGGAACTCCATATATGGGCTATGAACTAATGACCCC
GTAATTGATTACTATTAATAACTAGTCAATAATCAATGTCAACGCGTATATCTGGCCCGTACATCGCGAA
GCAGCGCAAAACGCCTAACCCTAAGCAGATTCTTCATGCAATTGTCGGTCAAGCCTTGCCTTGTTGTAGC
TTAAATTTTGCTCGCGCACTACTCAGCGACCTCCAACACACAAGCAGGGAGCAGATACTGGCTTAACTAT
GCGGCATCAGAGCAGATTGTACTGAGAGTGCACCATAGGGGATCGGGAGATCTCCCGATCCGTCGACGTC
AGGTGGCACTTTTCGGGGAAATGTGCGCGGAACCCCTATTTGTTTATTTTTCTAAATACATTCAAATATG
TATCCGCTCATGAGACAATAACCCTGATAAATGCTTCAATAATATTGAAAAAGGAAGAGTATGAGTATTC
AACATTTCCGTGTCGCCCTTATTCCCTTTTTTGCGGCATTTTGCCTTCCTGTTTTTGCTCACCCAGAAAC
GCTGGTGAAAGTAAAAGATGCTGAAGATCAGTTGGGTGCACGAGTGGGTTACATCGAACTGGATCTCAAC
AGCGGTAAGATCCTTGAGAGTTTTCGCCCCGAAGAACGTTTTCCAATGATGAGCACTTTTAAAGTTCTGC
TATGTGGCGCGGTATTATCCCGTATTGACGCCGGGCAAGAGCAACTCGGTCGCCGCATACACTATTCTCA
GAATGACTTGGTTGAGTACTCACCAGTCACAGAAAAGCATCTTACGGATGGCATGACAGTAAGAGAATTA
TGCAGTGCTGCCATAACCATGAGTGATAACACTGCGGCCAACTTACTTCTGACAACGATCGGAGGACCGA
AGGAGCTAACCGCTTTTTTGCACAACATGGGGGATCATGTAACTCGCCTTGATCGTTGGGAACCGGAGCT
GAATGAAGCCATACCAAACGACGAGCGTGACACCACGATGCCTGTAGCAATGGCAACAACGTTGCGCAAA
CTATTAACTGGCGAACTACTTACTCTAGCTTCCCGGCAACAATTAATAGACTGGATGGAGGCGGATAAAG
TTGCAGGACCACTTCTGCGCTCGGCCCTTCCGGCTGGCTGGTTTATTGCTGATAAATCTGGAGCCGGTGA
GCGTGGGTCTCGCGGTATCATTGCAGCACTGGGGCCAGATGGTAAGCCCTCCCGTATCGTAGTTATCTAC
ACGACGGGGAGTCAGGCAACTATGGATGAACGAAATAGACAGATCGCTGAGATAGGTGCCTCACTGATTA
AGCATTGGTAACTGTCAGACCAAGTTTACTCATATATACTTTAGATTGATTTAAAACTTCATTTTTAATT
TAAAAGGATCTAGGTGAAGATCCTTTTTGATAATCTCATGACCAAAATCCCTTAACGTGAGTTTTCGTTC
CACTGAGCGTCAGACCCCGTAGAAAAGATCAAAGGATCTTCTTGAGATCCTTTTTTTCTGCGCGTAATCT
GCTGCTTGCAAACAAAAAAACCACCGCTACCAGCGGTGGTTTGTTTGCCGGATCAAGAGCTACCAACTCT
TTTTCCGAAGGTAACTGGCTTCAGCAGAGCGCAGATACCAAATACTGTTCTTCTAGTGTAGCCGTAGTTA
GGCCACCACTTCAAGAACTCTGTAGCACCGCCTACATACCTCGCTCTGCTAATCCTGTTACCAGTGGCTG
CTGCCAGTGGCGATAAGTCGTGTCTTACCGGGTTGGACTCAAGACGATAGTTACCGGATAAGGCGCAGCG
GTCGGGCTGAACGGGGGGTTCGTGCACACAGCCCAGCTTGGAGCGAACGACCTACACCGAACTGAGATAC
CTACAGCGTGAGCTATGAGAAAGCGCCACGCTTCCCGAAGGGAGAAAGGCGGACAGGTATCCGGTAAGCG
GCAGGGTCGGAACAGGAGAGCGCACGAGGGAGCTTCCAGGGGGAAACGCCTGGTATCTTTATAGTCCTGT
CGGGTTTCGCCACCTCTGACTTGAGCGTCGATTTTTGTGATGCTCGTCAGGGGGGCGGAGCCTATGGAAA
AACGCCAGCAACGCGGCCTTTTTACGGTTCCTGGCCTTTTGCTGGCCTTTTGCTCACATGTTCTTTCCTG
CGTTATCCCCTGATTCTGTGGATAACCGTATTACCGCCTTTGAGTGAGCTGATACCGCTCGCCGCAGCCG
AACGACCGAGCGCAGCGAGTCAGTGAGCGAGGAAGCGGAAGAGCGCCCAATACGCAAACCGCCTCTCCCC
GCGCGTTGGCCGATTCATTAATGCAGCTGGCACGACAGGTTTCCCGACTGGAAAGCGGGCAGTGAGCGCA
ACGCAATTAATGTGAGTTAGCTCACTCATTAGGCACCCCAGGCTTTACACTTTATGCTTCCGGCTCGTAT
GTTGTGTGGAATTGTGAGCGGATAACAATTTCACACAGGAAACAGCTATGACCATGATTACGCCAAGCTC
TAGCTAGAGGTCGACGGTATACAGACATGATAAGATACATTGATGAGTTTGGACAAACCACAACTAGAAT
GCAGTGAAAAAAATGCTTTATTTGTGAAATTTGTGATGCTATTGCTTTATTTGTAACCATTATAAGCTGC
AATAAACAAGTTGGGGTGGGCGAAGAACTCCAGCATGAGATCCCCGCGCTGGAGGATCATCCAGCCGGCG
TCCCGGAAAACGATTCCGAAGCCCAACCTTTCATAGAAGGCGGCGGTGGAATCGAAATCTCGTGATGGCA
GGTTGGGCGTCGCTTGGTCGGTCATTTCGAACCCCAGAGTCCCGCTCAGAAGAACTCGTCAAGAAGGCGA
TAGAAGGCGATGCGCTGCGAATCGGGAGCGGCGATACCGTAAAGCACGAGGAAGCGGTCAGCCCATTCGC
CGCCAAGCTCTTCAGCAATATCACGGGTAGCCAACGCTATGTCCTGATAGCGGTCCGCCACACCCAGCCG
GCCACAGTCGATGAATCCAGAAAAGCGGCCATTTTCCACCATGATATTCGGCAAGCAGGCATCGCCATGG
GTCACGACGAGATCCTCGCCGTCGGGCATGCGCGCCTTGAGCCTGGCGAACAGTTCGGCTGGCGCGAGCC
CCTGATGCTCTTCGTCCAGATCATCCTGATCGACAAGACCGGCTTCCATCCGAGTACGTGCTCGCTCGAT
GCGATGTTTCGCTTGGTGGTCGAATGGGCAGGTAGCCGGATCAAGCGTATGCAGCCGCCGCATTGCATCA
GCCATGATGGATACTTTCTCGGCAGGAGCAAGGTGAGATGACAGGAGATCCTGCCCCGGCACTTCGCCCA
ATAGCAGCCAGTCCCTTCCCGCTTCAGTGACAACGTCGAGCACAGCTGCGCAAGGAACGCCCGTCGTGGC
CAGCCACGATAGCCGCGCTGCCTCGTCCTGCAGTTCATTCAGGGCACCGGACAGGTCGGTCTTGACAAAA
AGAACCGGGCGCCCCTGCGCTGACAGCCGGAACACGGCGGCATCAGAGCAGCCGATTGTCTGTTGTGCCC
AGTCATAGCCGAATAGCCTCTCCACCCAAGCGGCCGGAGAACCTGCGTGCAATCCATCTTGTTCAATCAT
GCGAAACGATCCTCATCCTGTCTCTTGATCAGATCCGAAAATGGATATACAAGCTCCCGGGAGCTTTTTG
CAAAAGCCTAGGCCTCCAAAAAAGCCTCCTCACTACTTCTGGAATAGCTCAGAGGCAGAGGCGGCCTCGG
CCTCTGCATAAATAAAAAAAATTAGTCAGCCATGGGGCGGAGAATGGGCGGAACTGGGCGGAGTTAGGGG
CG
